>Addgene plasmid #138837 | pPD305 VP64-ZF97 | addgene full sequence | sequence record 321936 | Addgene NGS Result
GACGGATCGGGAGATCTCCCGATCCCCTATGGTGCACTCTCAGTACAATCTGCTCTGATGCCGCATAGTT
AAGCCAGTATCTGCTCCCTGCTTGTGTGTTGGAGGTCGCTGAGTAGTGCGCGAGCAAAATTTAAGCTACA
ACAAGGCAAGGCTTGACCGACAATTGCATGAAGAATCTGCTTAGGGTTAGGCGTTTTGCGCTGCTTCGCG
ATGTACGGGCCAGATATACGCGTTGACATTGATTATTGACTAGTTATTAATAGTAATCAATTACGGGGTC
ATTAGTTCATAGCCCATATATGGAGTTCCGCGTTACATAACTTACGGTAAATGGCCCGCCTGGCTGACCG
CCCAACGACCCCCGCCCATTGACGTCAATAATGACGTATGTTCCCATAGTAACGCCAATAGGGACTTTCC
ATTGACGTCAATGGGTGGAGTATTTACGGTAAACTGCCCACTTGGCAGTACATCAAGTGTATCATATGCC
AAGTACGCCCCCTATTGACGTCAATGACGGTAAATGGCCCGCCTGGCATTATGCCCAGTACATGACCTTA
TGGGACTTTCCTACTTGGCAGTACATCTACGTATTAGTCATCGCTATTACCATGGTGATGCGGTTTTGGC
AGTACATCAATGGGCGTGGATAGCGGTTTGACTCACGGGGATTTCCAAGTCTCCACCCCATTGACGTCAA
TGGGAGTTTGTTTTGGCACCAAAATCAACGGGACTTTCCAAAATGTCGTAACAACTCCGCCCCATTGACG
CAAATGGGCGGTAGGCGTGTACGGTGGGAGGTCTATATAAGCAGAGCTCTCTGGCTAACTAGAGAACCCA
CTGCTTACTGGCTTATCGAAATTAATACGACTCACTATAGGGAGTCCCAAGCTGGCTAGCGCCACCATGG
ATTATAAGGATCACGATGGCGACTACAAGGACCACGATATTGACTACAAAGACGATGACGATAAAATGGC
TCCTAAGAAAAAGCGCAAAGTCGGTATCCATGGCGTTCCCGGATCAGACGCATTGGACGATTTTGATCTG
GATATGCTGGGAAGTGACGCCCTCGATGATTTTGACCTTGACATGCTTGGTTCGGATGCCCTTGATGACT
TTGACCTCGACATGCTCGGCAGTGACGCCCTTGATGATTTCGACCTGGACATGCTGATTAACTCTAGAAG
TTCCGGATCTTCTGGTTCTGGTTCTGGTTCAGGATCCGGTACCGGTGGAGCTAGACCCGGGGAGCGCCCC
TTCCAGTGTCGCATTTGCATGCGGAACTTTTCGAGACAATCTAATTTGTCAAGACATACCCGTACTCATA
CCGGTGAAAAACCGTTTCAGTGTCGGATCTGTATGCGAAATTTCTCCAGAAATGAACATTTGGTTTTGCA
TCTACGTACGCACACCGGCGAGAAGCCATTCCAATGCCGAATATGCATGCGCAACTTCAGTCAAAAAACT
GGTTTGAGAGTTCACCTAAAAACCCACCTGAGAGGATCTTAAGCGGCCGCTCGAGTCTAGAGGGCCCGTT
TAAACCCGCTGATCAGCCTCGACTGTGCCTTCTAGTTGCCAGCCATCTGTTGTTTGCCCCTCCCCCGTGC
CTTCCTTGACCCTGGAAGGTGCCACTCCCACTGTCCTTTCCTAATAAAATGAGGAAATTGCATCGCATTG
TCTGAGTAGGTGTCATTCTATTCTGGGGGGTGGGGTGGGGCAGGACAGCAAGGGGGAGGATTGGGAAGTC
AATAGCAGGCATGCTGGGGATGCGGTGGGCTCTATGGCTTCTGAGGCGGAAAGAACCAGCTGGGGCTCTA
GGGGGTATCCCC
[124 nt withheld, positions 1833-1956]
C
[91 nt withheld, positions 1958-2048]
A
[49 nt withheld, positions 2050-2098]
CCTTTGACGTTGGAGTCCACGTTCTTT
[37 nt withheld, positions 2126-2162]
ACCCTATCTCGGTCTATTCTTTTGATTTATAAGGGATTTTGCCGATTTCGGCCTATTGGTTAAAAAATGA
GCTGATTTAACAAAAATTTAACGCGAATTAATTCTGTGGAATGTGTGTCAGTTAGGCTCAATTAGTCAGC
AACCATAGTCCCGCCCCTAACTCCGCCCATCCCGCCCCTAACTCCGCCCAGTTCCGCCCATTCTCCGCCC
CATGGCTGACTAATTTTTTTTATTTATGCAGAGGCCGAGGCCGCCTCTGCCTCTGAGCTATTCCAGAAGT
AGTGAGGAGGCTTTTTTGGAGGCCTAGGCTTTTGCAAAAAGCTCCCGGGAGCTTGTATATCCATTTTCGG
AGGTTGGGCTTCGGAATCGTTTTCCGGGACGCCGGCTGGATGATCCTCCAGCGCGGGGATCTCATGCTGG
AGTTCTTCGCCCACCCCAACTTGTTTATTGCAGCTTATAATGGTTACAAATAAAGCAATAGCATCACAAA
TTTCACAAATAAAGCATTTTTTTCACTGCATTCTAGTTGTGGTTTGTCCAAACTCATCAATGTATCTTAT
CATGTCTGTATACCGTCGACCTCTAGCTAGAGCTTGGCGTAATCATGGTCATAGCTGTTTCCTGTGTGAA
ATTGTTATCCGCTCACAATTCCACACAACATACGAGCCGGAAGCATAAAGTGTAAAGCCTGGGGTGCCTA
ATGAGTGAGCTAACTCACATTAATTGCGTTGCGCTCACTGCCCGCTTTCCAGTCGGGAAACCTGTCGTGC
CAGCTGCATTAATGAATCGGCCAACGCGCGGGGAGAGGCGGTTTGCGTATTGGGCGCTCTTCCGCTTCCT
CGCTCACTGACTCGCTGCGCTCGGTCGTTCGGCTGCGGCGAGCGGTATCAGCTCACTCAAAGGCGGTAAT
ACGGTTATCCACAGAATCAGGGGATAACGCAGGAAAGAACATGTGAGCAAAAGGCCAGCAAAAGGCCAGG
AACCGTAAAAAGGCCGCGTTGCTGGCGTTTTTCCATAGGCTCCGCCCCCCTGACGAGCATCACAAAAATC
GACGCTCAAGTCAGAGGTGGCGAAACCCGACAGGACTATAAAGATACCAGGCGTTTCCCCCTGGAAGCTC
CCTCGTGCGCTCTCCTGTTCCGACCCTGCCGCTTACCGGATACCTGTCCGCCTTTCTCCCTTCGGGAAGC
GTGGCGCTTTCTCATAGCTCACGCTGTAGGTATCTCAGTTCGGTGTAGGTCGTTCGCTCCAAGCTGGGCT
GTGTGCACGAACCCCCCGTTCAGCCCGACCGCTGCGCCTTATCCGGTAACTATCGTCTTGAGTCCAACCC
GGTAAGACACGACTTATCGCCACTGGCAGCAGCCACTGGTAACAGGATTAGCAGAGCGAGGTATGTAGGC
GGTGCTACAGAGTTCTTGAAGTGGTGGCCTAACTACGGCTACACTAGAAGAACAGTATTTGGTATCTGCG
CTCTGCTGAAGCCAGTTACCTTCGGAAAAAGAGTTGGTAGCTCTTGATCCGGCAAACAAACCACCGCTGG
TAGCGGTGGTTTTTTTGTTTGCAAGCAGCAGATTACGCGCAGAAAAAAAGGATCTCAAGAAGATCCTTTG
ATCTTTTCTACGGGGTCTGACGCTCAGTGGAACGAAAACTCACGTTAAGGGATTTTGGTCATGAGATTAT
CAAAAAGGATCTTCACCTAGATCCTTTTAAATTAAAAATGAAGTTTTAAATCAATCTAAAGTATATATGA
GTAAACTTGGTCTGACAGTTACCAATGCTTAATCAGTGAGGCACCTATCTCAGCGATCTGTCTATTTCGT
TCATCCATAGTTGCCTGACTCCCCGTCGTGTAGATAACTACGATACGGGAGGGCTTACCATCTGGCCCCA
GTGCTGCAATGATACCGCGAGATCCACGCTCACCGGCTCCAGATTTATCAGCAATAAACCAGCCAGCCGG
AAGGGCCGAGCGCAGAAGTGGTCCTGCAACTTTATCCGCCTCCATCCAGTCTATTAATTGTTGCCGGGAA
GCTAGAGTAAGTAGTTCGCCAGTTAATAGTTTGCGCAACGTTGTTGCCATTGCTACAGGCATCGTGGTGT
CACGCTCGTCGTTTGGTATGGCTTCATTCAGCTCCGGTTCCCAACGATCAAGGCGAGTTACATGATCCCC
CATGTTGTGCAAAAAAGCGGTTAGCTCCTTCGGTCCTCCGATCGTTGTCAGAAGTAAGTTGGCCGCAGTG
TTATCACTCATGGTTATGGCAGCACTGCATAATTCTCTTACTGTCATGCCATCCGTAAGATGCTTTTCTG
TGACTGGTGAGTACTCAACCAAGTCATTCTGAGAATAGTGTATGCGGCGACCGAGTTGCTCTTGCCCGGC
GTCAATACGGGATAATACCGCGCCACATAGCAGAACTTTAAAAGTGCTCATCATTGGAAAACGTTCTTCG
GGGCGAAAACTCTCAAGGATCTTACCGCTGTTGAGATCCAGTTCGATGTAACCCACTCGTGCACCCAACT
GATCTTCAGCATCTTTTACTTTCACCAGCGTTTCTGGGTGAGCAAAAACAGGAAGGCAAAATGCCGCAAA
AAAGGGAATAAGGGCGACACGGAAATGTTGAATACTCATACTCTTCCTTTTTCAATATTATTGAAGCATT
TATCAGGGTTATTGTCTCATGAGCGGATACATATTTGAATGTATTTAGAAAAATAAACAAATAGGGGTTC
CGCGCACATTTCCCCGAAAAGTGCCACCTGACGTC
Features (pLannotate 1.2.2; 21 found; start..end, strand, type, name):
     28..80      -  misc_feature   bom (fragment): basis of mobility region from pBR322
    235..614     +  enhancer       CMV enhancer: human cytomegalovirus immediate early enhancer
    615..818     +  promoter       CMV promoter: human cytomegalovirus (CMV) immediate early promoter
    814..847     +  LTR            5' LTR (truncated) (fragment): truncated 5' long terminal repeat (LTR) from HIV-1
    863..881     +  promoter       T7 promoter: promoter for bacteriophage T7 RNA polymerase
    952..975     +  CDS            3xFLAG (fragment): three tandem FLAG® epitope tags
   1147..1163    +  CDS            VP96 (fragment): 6 tandem repeats of the minimal activation domain of herpes simplex virus VP16 (Cheng et al., 2013)
   1563..1674    +  polyA_signal   bGH poly(A) signal: bovine growth hormone polyadenylation signal
   1791..1812    +  promoter       SV40 promoter (fragment): SV40 enhancer and early promoter
   1833..2261    +  rep_origin     f1 ori (sequence partly withheld): f1 bacteriophage origin of replication; arrow indicates direction of (+) strand synthesis
   2266..2288    +  promoter       SV40 promoter (fragment): SV40 enhancer and early promoter
   2289..2480    +  promoter       SV40 promoter: SV40 early promoter
   2507..2605    +  CDS            ble (fragment): BLE_KLEPN - Experimental evidence at protein level: Swiss-Prot protein existence level 1. Binding protein with a strong affinity to the bleomycin family of antibiotics. Binds to CL990; an antimitotic-antibiotic compound. From Klebsiella pneumoniae.
   2600..2721    +  polyA_signal   SV40 poly(A) signal: SV40 polyadenylation signal
   2794..2810    -  protein_bind   lac operator: The lac repressor binds to the lac operator to inhibit transcription in E. coli. This inhibition can be relieved by adding lactose or isopropyl-β-D-thiogalactopyranoside (IPTG). lac repressor encoded by lacI
   2818..2848    -  promoter       lac promoter: promoter for the E. coli lac operon
   2863..2884    -  protein_bind   CAP binding site: CAP binding activates transcription in the presence of cAMP. E. coli catabolite activator protein
   2897..2989    -  CDS            lacI (fragment): lac repressor; lacI; The lac repressor binds to the lac operator to inhibit transcription in E. coli. This inhibition can be relieved by adding lactose or isopropyl-β-D-thiogalactopyranoside (IPTG).
   3172..3760    -  rep_origin     ori: high-copy-number ColE1/pMB1/pBR322/pUC origin of replication
   3931..4791    -  CDS            AmpR: β-lactamase; bla; confers resistance to ampicillin, carbenicillin, and related antibiotics
   4792..4896    -  promoter       AmpR promoter: bla
