[The description below was written by a language model from this plasmid's Addgene catalogue record and pLannotate feature annotations shown in this document.]
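Description:
pPD305 VP64-ZF97 is a 4.9 kb mammalian expression plasmid built on pPD005, a pcDNA-derived backbone adapted for Golden Gate assembly, and belongs to the COMET toolkit of parts for composing synthetic genetic programs in mammalian cells. It is maintained in E. coli through a high-copy ColE1/pUC-type origin and selected with ampicillin via the β-lactamase gene and its native promoter. An f1 origin is also present. Other backbone remnants picked up by annotation include a lac promoter/operator region, a short lacI fragment and a bom fragment.

The payload is a fully synthetic transcription factor, VP64-ZF97, cloned between NheI and NotI sites. It joins the VP64 activation domain, made of tandem repeats of the minimal herpes simplex virus VP16 activation motif, to a zinc finger DNA-binding domain designated ZF97, with a 3xFLAG epitope at the N terminus for detection. Expression is constitutive, driven by the human CMV immediate early enhancer and promoter and terminated by the bovine growth hormone polyadenylation signal. A T7 promoter lies just upstream of the coding region. The automated annotation recognises only short fragments of the FLAG tag and VP16 repeats and does not label the zinc finger domain, so the insert's composition rests on the catalogue entry. Downstream there is an SV40 early promoter and SV40 poly(A) signal flanking only a small fragment of a bleomycin-resistance gene, so no intact mammalian selection marker appears to be present and the plasmid seems suited mainly to transient transfection. The expected use is to supply a zinc finger activator that switches on reporter or output genes under promoters carrying matching binding sites, although the record does not describe those target constructs.
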