Addgene plasmid #138837: pPD305 VP64-ZF97
Purpose: Constitutive expression of VP64-ZF97 under the CMV promoter.
Depositing lab: Joshua Leonard. Depositing organization: Northwestern University. Publication: The COMET toolkit for composing customizable genetic programs in mammalian cells. Donahue PS, Draut JW, Muldoon JJ, Edelstein HI, Bagheri N, Leonard JN. Nat Commun. 2020 Feb 7;11(1):779. doi: 10.1038/s41467-019-14147-5. PubMed 32034124.
Backbone
  Vector backbone: pPD005 pcDNA Golden Gate
  Vector type: Mammalian Expression, Synthetic Biology
Growth in bacteria
  Bacterial resistance: Ampicillin, 100 μg/mL
  Growth temperature: 37°C
  Growth strain: DH5alpha
  Copy number: High Copy
Gene/Insert
  Gene/Insert name: VP64-ZF97
  Species: Synthetic
  Promoter: CMV
  Tag / fusion protein: 3xFlag (N terminal on insert)
  Cloning method: Restriction Enzyme; 5′ cloning site NheI (not destroyed); 3′ cloning site NotI (not destroyed)
  Sequencing primers: 5′ CGCAAATGGGCGGTAGGCGTG; 3′ TAGAAGGCACAGTCGAGG
Terms and licenses: Academic/Nonprofit Terms; Industry Terms: Not Available to Industry
Depositor comments: Leonard Lab plasmid reference number: L1366
How to cite: pPD305 VP64-ZF97 was a gift from Joshua Leonard (Addgene plasmid # 138837 ; http://n2t.net/addgene:138837 ; RRID:Addgene_138837)
