>Addgene plasmid #138837 | pPD305 VP64-ZF97 | depositor partial sequence | sequence record 268341 | VP64-ZF97 gene
ATGGATTATAAGGATCACGATGGCGACTACAAGGACCACGATATTGACTACAAAGACGATGACGATAAAA
TGGCTCCTAAGAAAAAGCGCAAAGTCGGTATCCATGGCGTTCCCGGATCAGACGCATTGGACGATTTTGA
TCTGGATATGCTGGGAAGTGACGCCCTCGATGATTTTGACCTTGACATGCTTGGTTCGGATGCCCTTGAT
GACTTTGACCTCGACATGCTCGGCAGTGACGCCCTTGATGATTTCGACCTGGACATGCTGATTAACTCTA
GAAGTTCCGGATCTTCTGGTTCTGGTTCTGGTTCAGGATCCGGTACCGGTGGAGCTAGACCCGGGGAGCG
CCCCTTCCAGTGTCGCATTTGCATGCGGAACTTTTCGAGACAATCTAATTTGTCAAGACATACCCGTACT
CATACCGGTGAAAAACCGTTTCAGTGTCGGATCTGTATGCGAAATTTCTCCAGAAATGAACATTTGGTTT
TGCATCTACGTACGCACACCGGCGAGAAGCCATTCCAATGCCGAATATGCATGCGCAACTTCAGTCAAAA
AACTGGTTTGAGAGTTCACCTAAAAACCCACCTGAGAGGATCTTAA
